Addgene plasmid #148484: pCIneo-RLuc-3UTR-HLA-A_AD
Purpose: Mammalian Expression of 3UTR-HLA-A
Depositing lab: Elisa Izaurralde. Depositing organization: Max Planck Institute for Developmental Biology.
Backbone
  Vector backbone: pCI-neo
  Vector type: Mammalian Expression
Growth in bacteria
  Bacterial resistance: Ampicillin, 100 μg/mL
  Growth temperature: 37°C
  Growth strain: DH5alpha
  Copy number: High Copy
Gene/Insert
  Gene/Insert name: 3UTR-HLA-A
  Species: H. sapiens (human)
  Cloning method: Unknown
Terms and licenses: Academic/Nonprofit Terms; Industry Terms: Not Available to Industry
Depositor comments: Plasmids from this collection were made available to the research community and donated after the lab closed. Please note that the sequence provided by the depositing laboratory may be theoretical/predicted or based on Sanger sequencing results. There may be discrepancies between sequencing results obtained by Addgene and the depositor sequence. If an Addgene verified sequence is not available, please contact before placing your order to request that our lab fully sequence the plasmid.
How to cite: pCIneo-RLuc-3UTR-HLA-A_AD was a gift from Elisa Izaurralde (Addgene plasmid # 148484 ; http://n2t.net/addgene:148484 ; RRID:Addgene_148484)
