[The description below was written by a language model from this plasmid's Addgene catalogue record and pLannotate feature annotations shown in this document.]
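Description:
pCIneo-RLuc-3UTR-HLA-A_AD is a mammalian expression reporter plasmid built on the pCI-neo backbone, with a sequenced length of about 6.7 kb. It is propagated in E. coli through a high-copy ColE1/pUC-type origin and selected with ampicillin via the β-lactamase gene. An f1 origin is also present, allowing single-stranded DNA production. For selection in mammalian cells the backbone carries a neomycin phosphotransferase (neo) gene driven by the SV40 enhancer/early promoter and terminated by a synthetic poly(A) signal, which permits G418 selection of stable transfectants.

The expression cassette consists of the human CMV immediate-early enhancer and promoter, followed by the chimeric β-globin/immunoglobulin intron that improves transcript processing and expression. A T7 promoter sits just upstream of a human codon-optimized Renilla luciferase (hRluc) coding sequence. The catalogue lists the insert as the 3′ UTR of human HLA-A. The feature table does not annotate this element, but an unannotated stretch of roughly 300 nt lies between the end of the luciferase ORF and the T3 promoter fragment and SV40 poly(A) signal, and this is the likely position of the UTR. In that arrangement the luciferase mRNA would carry the HLA-A 3′ UTR, so reporter output would reflect any post-transcriptional regulation acting through that sequence.

The record gives the purpose only as mammalian expression of the 3′ UTR. Constructs of this design are generally used in transfection assays of mRNA stability or translational control. The meaning of the "AD" suffix is not stated.
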