Features (pLannotate 1.2.2; 19 found; start..end, strand, type, name):
    305..516     +  promoter       CMV promoter: human cytomegalovirus (CMV) immediate early promoter
    677..809     +  intron         chimeric intron: chimera between introns from human β-globin and immunoglobulin heavy chain genes
    854..872     +  promoter       T7 promoter: promoter for bacteriophage T7 RNA polymerase
    882..1817    +  CDS            hRluc: Renilla luciferase human codon-optimized
   2141..2158    -  promoter       T3 promoter (fragment): promoter for bacteriophage T3 RNA polymerase
   2176..2297    -  polyA_signal   SV40 poly(A) signal: SV40 polyadenylation signal
   2320..2388    -  CDS            large T antigen (fragment): large T antigen from SV40 (simian virus 40)
   2412..2479    +  CDS            lacZα (fragment): LacZα fragment of β-galactosidase; lacZ fragment
   2483..2911    +  rep_origin     f1 ori (sequence partly withheld): f1 bacteriophage origin of replication; arrow indicates direction of (+) strand synthesis
   2939..2990    -  misc_feature   bom (fragment): basis of mobility region from pBR322
   3055..3412    +  promoter       SV40 promoter: SV40 enhancer and early promoter
   3463..4254    +  CDS            neo: KKA2_KLEPN - Also known as kan, nptII. Experimental evidence at protein level: Swiss-Prot protein existence level 1. Resistance to kanamycin, neomycin, paromomycin, ribostamycin, butirosin and gentamicin B. From Klebsiella pneumoniae.
   4321..4369    +  polyA_signal   poly(A) signal: synthetic polyadenylation signal
   4389..4443    -  misc_feature   bom (fragment): basis of mobility region from pBR322
   4545..4580    -  CDS            rop (fragment): Rop protein, which maintains plasmids at low copy number; rop
   4675..4779    +  promoter       AmpR promoter: bla
   4780..5640    +  CDS            AmpR: β-lactamase; bla; confers resistance to ampicillin, carbenicillin, and related antibiotics
   5811..6399    +  rep_origin     ori: high-copy-number ColE1/pMB1/pBR322/pUC origin of replication
   6612..304     +  enhancer       CMV enhancer (across the origin): human cytomegalovirus immediate early enhancer
>Addgene plasmid #148484 | pCIneo-RLuc-3UTR-HLA-A_AD | addgene full sequence | sequence record 357775 | Addgene NGS Result
CGTTACATAACTTACGGTAAATGGCCCGCCTGGCTGACCGCCCAACGACCCCCGCCCATTGACGTCAATA
ATGACGTATGTTCCCATAGTAACGCCAATAGGGACTTTCCATTGACGTCAATGGGTGGAGTATTTACGGT
AAACTGCCCACTTGGCAGTACATCAAGTGTATCATATGCCAAGTCCGCCCCCTATTGACGTCAATGACGG
TAAATGGCCCGCCTGGCATTATGCCCAGTACATGACCTTACGGGACTTTCCTACTTGGCAGTACATCTAC
GTATTAGTCATCGCTATTACCATGGTGATGCGGTTTTGGCAGTACACCAATGGGCGTGGATAGCGGTTTG
ACTCACGGGGATTTCCAAGTCTCCACCCCATTGACGTCAATGGGAGTTTGTTTTGGCACCAAAATCAACG
GGACTTTCCAAAATGTCGTAACAACTGCGATCGCCCGCCCCGTTGACGCAAATGGGCGGTAGGCGTGTAC
GGTGGGAGGTCTATATAAGCAGAGCTCGTTTAGTGAACCGTCAGATCACTAGAAGCTTTATTGCGGTAGT
TTATCACAGTTAAATTGCTAACGCAGTCAGTGCTTCTGACACAACAGTCTCGAACTTAAGCTGCAGTGAC
TCTCTTAAGGTAGCCTTGCAGAAGTTGGTCGTGAGGCACTGGGCAGGTAAGTATCAAGGTTACAAGACAG
GTTTAAGGAGACCAATAGAAACTGGGCTTGTCGAGACAGAGAAGACTCTTGCGTTTCTGATAGGCACCTA
TTGGTCTTACTGACATCCACTTTGCCTTTCTCTCCACAGGTGTCCACTCCCAGTTCAATTACAGCTCTTA
AGGCTAGAGTACTTAATACGACTCACTATAGGCTAGCCACCATGGCTTCCAAGGTGTACGACCCCGAGCA
ACGCAAACGCATGATCACTGGGCCTCAGTGGTGGGCTCGCTGCAAGCAAATGAACGTGCTGGACTCCTTC
ATCAACTACTATGATTCCGAGAAGCACGCCGAGAACGCCGTGATTTTTCTGCATGGTAACGCTGCCTCCA
GCTACCTGTGGAGGCACGTCGTGCCTCACATCGAGCCCGTGGCTAGATGCATCATCCCTGATCTGATCGG
AATGGGTAAGTCCGGCAAGAGCGGGAATGGCTCATATCGCCTCCTGGATCACTACAAGTACCTCACCGCT
TGGTTCGAGCTGCTGAACCTTCCAAAGAAAATCATCTTTGTGGGCCACGACTGGGGGGCTTGTCTGGCCT
TTCACTACTCCTACGAGCACCAAGACAAGATCAAGGCCATCGTCCATGCTGAGAGTGTCGTGGACGTGAT
CGAGTCCTGGGACGAGTGGCCTGACATCGAGGAGGATATCGCCCTGATCAAGAGCGAAGAGGGCGAGAAA
ATGGTGCTTGAGAATAACTTCTTCGTCGAGACCATGCTCCCAAGCAAGATCATGCGGAAACTGGAGCCTG
AGGAGTTCGCTGCCTACCTGGAGCCATTCAAGGAGAAGGGCGAGGTTAGACGGCCTACCCTCTCCTGGCC
TCGCGAGATCCCTCTCGTTAAGGGAGGCAAGCCCGACGTCGTCCAGATTGTCCGCAACTACAACGCCTAC
CTTCGGGCCAGCGACGATCTGCCTAAGATGTTCATCGAGTCCGACCCTGGGTTCTTTTCCAACGCTATTG
TCGAGGGAGCTAAGAAGTTCCCTAACACCGAGTTCGTGAAGGTGAAGGGCCTCCACTTCAGCCAGGAGGA
CGCTCCAGATGAAATGGGTAAGTACATCAAGAGCTTCGTGGAGCGCGTGCTGAAGAACGAGCAGTAATTC
TAGATGTGAGACAGCTGCCTTGTGTGGGACTGAGAGGCAAGAGTTGTTCCTGCCCTTCCCTTTGTGACTT
GAAGAACCCTGACTTTGTTTCTGCAAAGGCACCTGCATGTGTCTGTGTTCGTGTAGGCATAATGTGAGGA
GGTGGGGAGACCACCCCACCCCCATGTCCACCATGACCCTCTTCCCACGCTGACCTGTGCTCCCTCCCCA
ATCATCTTTCCTGTTCCAGAGAGGTGGGGCTGAGGTGTCTCCATCTCTGTCTCAACTTCATGGTGCACTG
AGCTGTAACTTCTTCCTTCCCTATTAAAAGCGGCCGCTTCCCTTTAGTGAGGGTTAATGCTTCGAGCAGA
CATGATAAGATACATTGATGAGTTTGGACAAACCACAACTAGAATGCAGTGAAAAAAATGCTTTATTTGT
GAAATTTGTGATGCTATTGCTTTATTTGTAACCATTATAAGCTGCAATAAACAAGTTAACAACAACAATT
GCATTCATTTTATGTTTCAGGTTCAGGGGGAGATGTGGGAGGTTTTTTAAAGCAAGTAAAACCTCTACAA
ATGTGGTAAAATCCGATAAGGATCGATCCGGGCTGGCGTAATAGCGAAGAGGCCCGCACCGATCGCCCTT
CCCAACAGTTGCGCAGCCTGAATGGCGAATGG
[124 nt withheld, positions 2483-2606]
C
[91 nt withheld, positions 2608-2698]
A
[49 nt withheld, positions 2700-2748]
CCTTTGACGTTGGAGTCCACGTTCTTT
[37 nt withheld, positions 2776-2812]
ACCCTATCTCGGTCTATTCTTTTGATTTATAAGGGATTTTGCCGATTTCGGCCTATTGGTTAAAAAATGA
GCTGATTTAACAAAAATTTAACGCGAATTTTAACAAAATATTAACGCTTACAATTTCCTGATGCGGTATT
TTCTCCTTACGCATCTGTGCGGTATTTCACACCGCATACGCGGATCTGCGCAGCACCATGGCCTGAAATA
ACCTCTGAAAGAGGAACTTGGTTAGGTACCTTCTGAGGCGGAAAGAACCAGCTGTGGAATGTGTGTCAGT
TAGGGTGTGGAAAGTCCCCAGGCTCCCCAGCAGGCAGAAGTATGCAAAGCATGCATCTCAATTAGTCAGC
AACCAGGTGTGGAAAGTCCCCAGGCTCCCCAGCAGGCAGAAGTATGCAAAGCATGCATCTCAATTAGTCA
GCAACCATAGTCCCGCCCCTAACTCCGCCCATCCCGCCCCTAACTCCGCCCAGTTCCGCCCATTCTCCGC
CCCATGGCTGACTAATTTTTTTTATTTATGCAGAGGCCGAGGCCGCCTCGGCCTCTGAGCTATTCCAGAA
GTAGTGAGGAGGCTTTTTTGGAGGCCTAGGCTTTTGCAAAAAGCTTGATTCTTCTGACACAACAGTCTCG
AACTTAAGGCTAGAGCCACCATGATTGAACAAGATGGATTGCACGCAGGTTCTCCGGCCGCTTGGGTGGA
GAGGCTATTCGGCTATGACTGGGCACAACAGACAATCGGCTGCTCTGATGCCGCCGTGTTCCGGCTGTCA
GCGCAGGGGCGCCCGGTTCTTTTTGTCAAGACCGACCTGTCCGGTGCCCTGAATGAACTGCAGGACGAGG
CAGCGCGGCTATCGTGGCTGGCCACGACGGGCGTTCCTTGCGCAGCTGTGCTCGACGTTGTCACTGAAGC
GGGAAGGGACTGGCTGCTATTGGGCGAAGTGCCGGGGCAGGATCTCCTGTCATCTCACCTTGCTCCTGCC
GAGAAAGTATCCATCATGGCTGATGCAATGCGGCGGCTGCATACGCTTGATCCGGCTACCTGCCCATTCG
ACCACCAAGCGAAACATCGCATCGAGCGAGCACGTACTCGGATGGAAGCCGGTCTTGTCGATCAGGATGA
TCTGGACGAAGAGCATCAGGGGCTCGCGCCAGCCGAACTGTTCGCCAGGCTCAAGGCGCGCATGCCCGAC
GGCGAGGATCTCGTCGTGACCCATGGCGATGCCTGCTTGCCGAATATCATGGTGGAAAATGGCCGCTTTT
CTGGATTCATCGACTGTGGCCGGCTGGGTGTGGCGGACCGCTATCAGGACATAGCGTTGGCTACCCGTGA
TATTGCTGAAGAGCTTGGCGGCGAATGGGCTGACCGCTTCCTCGTGCTTTACGGTATCGCCGCTCCCGAT
TCGCAGCGCATCGCCTTCTATCGCCTTCTTGACGAGTTCTTCTGAGCGGGACTCTGGGGTTCGAAATGAC
CGACCAAGCGACGCCCAACCTGCCATCACGATGGCCGCAATAAAATATCTTTATTTTCATTACATCTGTG
TGTTGGTTTTTTGTGTGAATCGATAGCGATAAGGATCCGCGTATGGTGCACTCTCAGTACAATCTGCTCT
GATGCCGCATAGTTAAGCCAGCCCCGACACCCGCCAACACCCGCTGACGCGCCCTGACGGGCTTGTCTGC
TCCCGGCATCCGCTTACAGACAAGCTGTGACCGTCTCCGGGAGCTGCATGTGTCAGAGGTTTTCACCGTC
ATCACCGAAACGCGCGAGACGAAAGGGCCTCGTGATACGCCTATTTTTATAGGTTAATGTCATGATAATA
ATGGTTTCTTAGACGTCAGGTGGCACTTTTCGGGGAAATGTGCGCGGAACCCCTATTTGTTTATTTTTCT
AAATACATTCAAATATGTATCCGCTCATGAGACAATAACCCTGATAAATGCTTCAATAATATTGAAAAAG
GAAGAGTATGAGTATTCAACATTTCCGTGTCGCCCTTATTCCCTTTTTTGCGGCATTTTGCCTTCCTGTT
TTTGCTCACCCAGAAACGCTGGTGAAAGTAAAAGATGCTGAAGATCAGTTGGGTGCACGAGTGGGTTACA
TCGAACTGGATCTCAACAGCGGTAAGATCCTTGAGAGTTTTCGCCCCGAAGAACGTTTTCCAATGATGAG
CACTTTTAAAGTTCTGCTATGTGGCGCGGTATTATCCCGTATTGACGCCGGGCAAGAGCAACTCGGTCGC
CGCATACACTATTCTCAGAATGACTTGGTTGAGTACTCACCAGTCACAGAAAAGCATCTTACGGATGGCA
TGACAGTAAGAGAATTATGCAGTGCTGCCATAACCATGAGTGATAACACTGCGGCCAACTTACTTCTGAC
AACGATCGGAGGACCGAAGGAGCTAACCGCTTTTTTGCACAACATGGGGGATCATGTAACTCGCCTTGAT
CGTTGGGAACCGGAGCTGAATGAAGCCATACCAAACGACGAGCGTGACACCACGATGCCTGTAGCAATGG
CAACAACGTTGCGCAAACTATTAACTGGCGAACTACTTACTCTAGCTTCCCGGCAACAATTAATAGACTG
GATGGAGGCGGATAAAGTTGCAGGACCACTTCTGCGCTCGGCCCTTCCGGCTGGCTGGTTTATTGCTGAT
AAATCTGGAGCCGGTGAGCGTGGGTCTCGCGGTATCATTGCAGCACTGGGGCCAGATGGTAAGCCCTCCC
GTATCGTAGTTATCTACACGACGGGGAGTCAGGCAACTATGGATGAACGAAATAGACAGATCGCTGAGAT
AGGTGCCTCACTGATTAAGCATTGGTAACTGTCAGACCAAGTTTACTCATATATACTTTAGATTGATTTA
AAACTTCATTTTTAATTTAAAAGGATCTAGGTGAAGATCCTTTTTGATAATCTCATGACCAAAATCCCTT
AACGTGAGTTTTCGTTCCACTGAGCGTCAGACCCCGTAGAAAAGATCAAAGGATCTTCTTGAGATCCTTT
TTTTCTGCGCGTAATCTGCTGCTTGCAAACAAAAAAACCACCGCTACCAGCGGTGGTTTGTTTGCCGGAT
CAAGAGCTACCAACTCTTTTTCCGAAGGTAACTGGCTTCAGCAGAGCGCAGATACCAAATACTGTTCTTC
TAGTGTAGCCGTAGTTAGGCCACCACTTCAAGAACTCTGTAGCACCGCCTACATACCTCGCTCTGCTAAT
CCTGTTACCAGTGGCTGCTGCCAGTGGCGATAAGTCGTGTCTTACCGGGTTGGACTCAAGACGATAGTTA
CCGGATAAGGCGCAGCGGTCGGGCTGAACGGGGGGTTCGTGCACACAGCCCAGCTTGGAGCGAACGACCT
ACACCGAACTGAGATACCTACAGCGTGAGCTATGAGAAAGCGCCACGCTTCCCGAAGGGAGAAAGGCGGA
CAGGTATCCGGTAAGCGGCAGGGTCGGAACAGGAGAGCGCACGAGGGAGCTTCCAGGGGGAAACGCCTGG
TATCTTTATAGTCCTGTCGGGTTTCGCCACCTCTGACTTGAGCGTCGATTTTTGTGATGCTCGTCAGGGG
GGCGGAGCCTATGGAAAAACGCCAGCAACGCGGCCTTTTTACGGTTCCTGGCCTTTTGCTGGCCTTTTGC
TCACATGGCTCGACAGATCTTCAATATTGGCCATTAGCCATATTATTCATTGGTTATATAGCATAAATCA
ATATTGGCTATTGGCCATTGCATACGTTGTATCTATATCATAATATGTACATTTATATTGGCTCATGTCC
AATATGACCGCCATGTTGGCATTGATTATTGACTAGTTATTAATAGTAATCAATTACGGGGTCATTAGTT
CATAGCCCATATATGGAGTTCCG
